>Addgene plasmid #167781 | MAC_N_NFAC3 | addgene full sequence | sequence record 335830 | Addgene NGS Result
GACATTGATTATTGACTAGTTATTAATAGTAATCAATTACGGGGTCATTAGTTCATAGCCCATATATGGA
GTTCCGCGTTACATAACTTACGGTAAATGGCCCGCCTGGCTGACCGCCCAACGACCCCCGCCCATTGACG
TCAATAATGACGTATGTTCCCATAGTAACGCCAATAGGGACTTTCCATTGACGTCAATGGGTGGAGTATT
TACGGTAAACTGCCCACTTGGCAGTACATCAAGTGTATCATATGCCAAGTACGCCCCCTATTGACGTCAA
TGACGGTAAATGGCCCGCCTGGCATTATGCCCAGTACATGACCTTATGGGACTTTCCTACTTGGCAGTAC
ATCTACGTATTAGTCATCGCTATTACCATGGTGATGCGGTTTTGGCAGTACATCAATGGGCGTGGATAGC
GGTTTGACTCACGGGGATTTCCAAGTCTCCACCCCATTGACGTCAATGGGAGTTTGTTTTGGCACCAAAA
TCAACGGGACTTTCCAAAATGTCGTAACAACTCCGCCCCATTGACGCAAATGGGCGGTAGGCGTGTACGG
TGGGAGGTCTATATAAGCAGAGCTCTCCCTATCAGTGATAGAGATCTCCCTATCAGTGATAGAGATCGTC
GACGAGCTCGTTTAGTGAACCGTCAGATCGCCTGGAGACGCCATCCACGCTGTTTTGACCTCCATAGAAG
ACACCGGGACCGATCCAGCCTCCGGACTCTAGCGTTTAAACTTAAGCTTGGTACCGAGCTCGGATCCACT
AGTCCAGTGTGGTGGAATTCTGCAGATATCCAGCACAGTGGCGGCCGCTCGAGACCATGAAGGACAACAC
CGTGCCCCTGAAGCTGATCGCCCTGCTGGCCAACGGCGAGTTCCACTCTGGCGAGCAGCTGGGCGAGACA
CTGGGCATGAGCAGAGCCGCCATCAACAAGCACATCCAGACCCTGCGGGACTGGGGCGTGGACGTGTTCA
CAGTGCCCGGCAAGGGCTACAGCCTGCCCGAGCCCATCCAGCTGCTGAACGCCAAGCAGATCCTGGGCCA
GCTGGATGGCGGATCTGTGGCCGTGCTGCCCGTGATCGACAGCACCAACCAGTATCTGCTCGACCGGATC
GGCGAGCTGAAGTCCGGCGACGCCTGTATCGCCGAGTACCAGCAGGCCGGCAGAGGCGGCAGGGGCAGAA
AGTGGTTCAGCCCCTTCGGCGCCAACCTGTACCTGAGCATGTTCTGGAGACTGGAACAGGGCCCAGCCGC
CGCTATTGGCCTGAGCCTGGTCATCGGCATCGTGATGGCCGAGGTGCTGCGGAAGCTGGGCGCCGACAAA
GTGCGCGTGAAGTGGCCCAACGACCTGTATCTGCAGGACCGGAAGCTGGCCGGCATCCTGGTGGAACTGA
CCGGCAAAACAGGCGACGCCGCCCAGATCGTGATCGGCGCTGGCATCAACATGGCCATGCGGCGGGTGGA
AGAGAGCGTGGTCAACCAGGGCTGGATCACCCTGCAGGAAGCCGGCATCAACCTGGACCGGAACACCCTG
GCCGCCATGCTGATCAGAGAGCTGAGAGCCGCCCTGGAACTGTTCGAGCAGGAAGGCCTGGCCCCCTACC
TGAGCAGATGGGAGAAGCTGGACAACTTCATCAACCGGCCCGTGAAACTGATCATCGGCGACAAAGAGAT
CTTCGGCATCAGCCGGGGCATCGACAAGCAGGGGGCCCTGCTCCTGGAACAGGACGGCATCATCAAGCCC
TGGATGGGCGGCGAGATCAGCCTGCGGAGCGCCGAGAAGTACCCATACGATGTTCCTGACTATGCCGGTA
CCGAGCTCGGATCCACCATGGCTAGCTGGAGCCACCCGCAGTTCGAGAAAGGTGGAGGTTCCGGAGGTGG
ATCGGGAGGTGGATCGTGGAGCCACCCGCAGTTCGAAAAAGCGGCCGATATCACAAGTTTGTACAAAAAA
GCAGGCTCCACCATGACTACTGCAAACTGTGGCGCCCACGACGAGCTCGACTTCAAACTCGTCTTTGGCG
AGGACGGGGCGCCGGCGCCGCCGCCCCCGGGCTCGCGGCCTGCAGATCTTGAGCCAGATGATTGTGCATC
CATTTACATCTTTAATGTAGATCCACCTCCATCTACTTTAACCACACCACTTTGCTTACCACATCATGGA
TTACCGTCTCACTCTTCTGTTTTGTCACCATCGTTTCAGCTCCAAAGTCACAAAAACTATGAAGGAACTT
GTGAGATTCCTGAATCTAAATATAGCCCATTAGGTGGTCCCAAACCCTTTGAGTGCCCAAGTATTCAAAT
TACATCTATCTCTCCTAACTGTCATCAAGAATTAGATGCACATGAAGATGACCTACAGATAAATGACCCA
GAACGGGAATTTTTGGAAAGGCCTTCTAGAGATCATCTCTATCTTCCTCTTGAGCCATCCTACCGGGAGT
CTTCTCTTAGTCCTAGTCCTGCCAGCAGCATCTCTTCTAGGAGTTGGTTCTCTGATGCATCTTCTTGTGA
ATCGCTTTCACATATTTATGATGATGTGGACTCAGAGTTGAATGAAGCTGCAGCCCGATTTACCCTTGGA
TCCCCTCTGACTTCTCCTGGTGGCTCTCCAGGGGGCTGCCCTGGAGAAGAAACTTGGCATCAACAGTATG
GACTTGGACACTCATTATCACCCAGGCAATCTCCTTGCCACTCTCCTAGATCCAGTGTCACTGATGAGAA
TTGGCTGAGCCCCAGGCCAGCCTCAGGACCCTCATCAAGGCCCACATCCCCCTGTGGGAAACGGAGGCAC
TCCAGTGCTGAAGTTTGTTATGCTGGGTCCCTTTCACCCCATCACTCACCTGTTCCTTCACCTGGTCACT
CCCCCAGGGGAAGTGTGACAGAAGATACGTGGCTCAATGCTTCTGTCCATGGTGGGTCAGGCCTTGGCCC
TGCAGTTTTTCCATTTCAGTACTGTGTAGAGACTGACATCCCTCTCAAAACAAGGAAAACTTCTGAAGAT
CAAGCTGCCATACTACCAGGAAAATTAGAGCTGTGTTCAGATGACCAAGGGAGTTTATCACCAGCCCGGG
AGACTTCAATAGATGATGGCCTTGGATCTCAGTATCCTTTAAAGAAAGATTCATGTGGTGATCAGTTTCT
TTCAGTTCCTTCACCCTTTACCTGGAGCAAACCAAAGCCTGGCCACACCCCTATATTTCGCACATCTTCA
TTACCTCCACTAGACTGGCCTTTACCAGCTCATTTTGGACAATGTGAACTGAAAATAGAAGTGCAACCTA
AAACTCATCATCGAGCCCATTATGAAACTGAAGGTAGCCGAGGGGCAGTAAAAGCATCTACTGGGGGACA
TCCTGTTGTGAAGCTCCTGGGCTATAACGAAAAGCCAATAAATCTACAAATGTTTATTGGGACAGCAGAT
GATCGATATTTACGACCTCATGCATTTTACCAGGTGCATCGAATCACTGGGAAGACAGTCGCTACTGCAA
GCCAAGAGATAATAATTGCCAGTACAAAAGTTCTGGAAATTCCACTTCTTCCTGAAAATAATATGTCAGC
CAGTATTGATTGTGCAGGTATTTTGAAACTCCGCAATTCAGATATAGAACTTCGAAAAGGAGAAACTGAT
ATTGGCAGAAAGAATACTAGAGTACGACTTGTGTTTCGTGTACACATCCCACAGCCCAGTGGAAAAGTCC
TTTCTCTGCAGATAGCCTCTATACCCGTTGAGTGCTCCCAGCGGTCTGCTCAAGAACTTCCTCATATTGA
GAAGTACAGTATCAACAGTTGTTCTGTAAATGGAGGTCATGAAATGGTTGTGACTGGATCTAATTTTCTT
CCAGAATCCAAAATCATTTTTCTTGAAAAAGGACAAGATGGACGACCTCAGTGGGAGGTAGAAGGGAAGA
TAATCAGGGAAAAATGTCAAGGGGCTCACATTGTCCTTGAAGTTCCTCCATATCATAACCCAGCAGTTAC
AGCTGCAGTGCAGGTGCACTTTTATCTTTGCAATGGCAAGAGGAAAAAAAGCCAGTCTCAACGTTTTACT
TATACACCAGTTTTGATGAAGCAAGAACACAGAGAAGAGATTGATTTGTCTTCAGTTCCATCTTTGCCTG
TGCCTCATCCTGCTCAGACCCAGAGGCCTTCCTCTGATTCAGGGTGTTCACATGACAGTGTACTGTCAGG
ACAGAGAAGTTTGATTTGCTCCATCCCACAAACATATGCATCCATGGTGACCTCATCCCATCTGCCACAG
TTGCAGTGTAGAGATGAGAGTGTTAGTAAAGAACAGCATATGATTCCTTCTCCAATTGTACACCAGCCTT
TTCAAGTCACACCAACACCTCCTGTGGGGTCTTCCTATCAGCCTATGCAAACTAATGTTGTGTACAATGG
ACCAACTTGTCTTCCTATTAATGCTGCCTCTAGTCAAGAATTTGATTCAGTTTTGTTTCAGCAGGATGCA
ACTCTTTCTGGTTTAGTGAATCTTGGCTGTCAACCACTGTCATCCATACCATTTCATTCTTCAAATTCAG
GCTCAACAGGACATCTCTTAGCCCATACACCTCATTCTGTGCATACCCTGCCTCATCTGCAATCAATGGG
ATATCATTGTTCAAATACAGGACAAAGATCTCTTTCTTCTCCAGTGGCTGACCAGATTACAGGTCAGCCT
TCGTCTCAGTTACAACCTATTACATATGGTCCTTCACATTCAGGGTCTGCTACAACAGCTTCCCCAGCAG
CTTCTCATCCCTTGGCTAGTTCACCGCTTTCTGGGCCACCATCTCCTCAGCTTCAGCCTATGCCTTACCA
ATCTCCTAGCTCAGGAACTGCCTCATCACCGTCTCCAGCCACCAGAATGCATTCTGGACAGCACTCAACT
CAAGCACAAAGTACGGGCCAGGGGGGTCTTTCTGCACCTTCATCCTTAATATGTCACAGTTTGTGTGATC
CAGCGTCATTTCCACCTGATGGGGCAACTGTGAGCATTAAACCTGAACCAGAAGATCGAGAGCCTAACTT
TGCAACCATTGGTCTGCAGGACATCACTTTAGATGATGTGAACGAGATAATTGGGAGAGACATGTCCCAG
ATTTCTGTTTCCCAAGGAGCAGGGGTGAGCAGGCAGGCTCCCCTCCCGAGTCCTGAGTCCCTGGATTTAG
GAAGATCTGATGGGCTCTTGGACCCAGCTTTCTTGTACAAAGTGGTGACGTAAGCTAGGGGCCCGTTTAA
ACCCGCTGATCAGCCTCGACTGTGCCTTCTAGTTGCCAGCCATCTGTTGTTTGCCCCTCCCCCGTGCCTT
CCTTGACCCTGGAAGGTGCCACTCCCACTGTCCTTTCCTAATAAAATGAGGAAATTGCATCGCATTGTCT
GAGTAGGTGTCATTCTATTCTGGGGGGTGGGGTGGGGCAGGACAGCAAGGGGGAGGATTGGGAAGACAAT
AGCAGGCATGCTGGGGATGCGGTGGGCTCTATGGCTTCTGAGGCGGAAAGAACCAGCTGGGGCTCTAGGG
GGTATCCCC
[124 nt withheld, positions 5540-5663]
C
[91 nt withheld, positions 5665-5755]
AGGGTGATGGTTCACGTACCTAGAAGTTCCTATTCCGAAGTTCCTATTCTCTAGAAAGTATAGGAACTTC
CTTGGCCAAAAAGCCTGAACTCACCGCGACGTCTGTCGAGAAGTTTCTGATCGAAAAGTTCGACAGCGTC
TCCGACCTGATGCAGCTCTCGGAGGGCGAAGAATCTCGTGCTTTCAGCTTCGATGTAGGAGGGCGTGGAT
ATGTCCTGCGGGTAAATAGCTGCGCCGATGGTTTCTACAAAGATCGTTATGTTTATCGGCACTTTGCATC
GGCCGCGCTCCCGATTCCGGAAGTGCTTGACATTGGGGAATTCAGCGAGAGCCTGACCTATTGCATCTCC
CGCCGTGCACAGGGTGTCACGTTGCAAGACCTGCCTGAAACCGAACTGCCCGCTGTTCTGCAGCCGGTCG
CGGAGGCCATGGATGCGATCGCTGCGGCCGATCTTAGCCAGACGAGCGGGTTCGGCCCATTCGGACCGCA
AGGAATCGGTCAATACACTACATGGCGTGATTTCATATGCGCGATTGCTGATCCCCATGTGTATCACTGG
CAAACTGTGATGGACGACACCGTCAGTGCGTCCGTCGCGCAGGCTCTCGATGAGCTGATGCTTTGGGCCG
AGGACTGCCCCGAAGTCCGGCACCTCGTGCACGCGGATTTCGGCTCCAACAATGTCCTGACGGACAATGG
CCGCATAACAGCGGTCATTGACTGGAGCGAGGCGATGTTCGGGGATTCCCAATACGAGGTCGCCAACATC
TTCTTCTGGAGGCCGTGGTTGGCTTGTATGGAGCAGCAGACGCGCTACTTCGAGCGGAGGCATCCGGAGC
TTGCAGGATCGCCGCGGCTCCGGGCGTATATGCTCCGCATTGGTCTTGACCAACTCTATCAGAGCTTGGT
TGACGGCAATTTCGATGATGCAGCTTGGGCGCAGGGTCGATGCGACGCAATCGTCCGATCCGGAGCCGGG
ACTGTCGGGCGTACACAAATCGCCCGCAGAAGCGCGGCCGTCTGGACCGATGGCTGTGTAGAAGTACTCG
CCGATAGTGGAAACCGACGCCCCAGCACTCGTCCGAGGGCAAAGGAATAGCACGTACTACGAGATTTCGA
TTCCACCGCCGCCTTCTATGAAAGGTTGGGCTTCGGAATCGTTTTCCGGGACGCCGGCTGGATGATCCTC
CAGCGCGGGGATCTCATGCTGGAGTTCTTCGCCCACCCCAACTTGTTTATTGCAGCTTATAATGGTTACA
AATAAAGCAATAGCATCACAAATTTCACAAATAAAGCATTTTTTTCACTGCATTCTAGTTGTGGTTTGTC
CAAACTCATCAATGTATCTTATCATGTCTGTATACCGTCGACCTCTAGCTAGAGCTTGGCGTAATCATGG
TCATAGCTGTTTCCTGTGTGAAATTGTTATCCGCTCACAATTCCACACAACATACGAGCCGGAAGCATAA
AGTGTAAAGCCTGGGGTGCCTAATGAGTGAGCTAACTCACATTAATTGCGTTGCGCTCACTGCCCGCTTT
CCAGTCGGGAAACCTGTCGTGCCAGCTGCATTAATGAATCGGCCAACGCGCGGGGAGAGGCGGTTTGCGT
ATTGGGCGCTCTTCCGCTTCCTCGCTCACTGACTCGCTGCGCTCGGTCGTTCGGCTGCGGCGAGCGGTAT
CAGCTCACTCAAAGGCGGTAATACGGTTATCCACAGAATCAGGGGATAACGCAGGAAAGAACATGTGAGC
AAAAGGCCAGCAAAAGGCCAGGAACCGTAAAAAGGCCGCGTTGCTGGCGTTTTTCCATAGGCTCCGCCCC
CCTGACGAGCATCACAAAAATCGACGCTCAAGTCAGAGGTGGCGAAACCCGACAGGACTATAAAGATACC
AGGCGTTTCCCCCTGGAAGCTCCCTCGTGCGCTCTCCTGTTCCGACCCTGCCGCTTACCGGATACCTGTC
CGCCTTTCTCCCTTCGGGAAGCGTGGCGCTTTCTCATAGCTCACGCTGTAGGTATCTCAGTTCGGTGTAG
GTCGTTCGCTCCAAGCTGGGCTGTGTGCACGAACCCCCCGTTCAGCCCGACCGCTGCGCCTTATCCGGTA
ACTATCGTCTTGAGTCCAACCCGGTAAGACACGACTTATCGCCACTGGCAGCAGCCACTGGTAACAGGAT
TAGCAGAGCGAGGTATGTAGGCGGTGCTACAGAGTTCTTGAAGTGGTGGCCTAACTACGGCTACACTAGA
AGAACAGTATTTGGTATCTGCGCTCTGCTGAAGCCAGTTACCTTCGGAAAAAGAGTTGGTAGCTCTTGAT
CCGGCAAACAAACCACCGCTGGTAGCGGTGGTTTTTTTGTTTGCAAGCAGCAGATTACGCGCAGAAAAAA
AGGATCTCAAGAAGATCCTTTGATCTTTTCTACGGGGTCTGACGCTCAGTGGAACGAAAACTCACGTTAA
GGGATTTTGGTCATGAGATTATCAAAAAGGATCTTCACCTAGATCCTTTTAAATTAAAAATGAAGTTTTA
AATCAATCTAAAGTATATATGAGTAAACTTGGTCTGACAGTTACCAATGCTTAATCAGTGAGGCACCTAT
CTCAGCGATCTGTCTATTTCGTTCATCCATAGTTGCCTGACTCCCCGTCGTGTAGATAACTACGATACGG
GAGGGCTTACCATCTGGCCCCAGTGCTGCAATGATACCGCGAGACCCACGCTCACCGGCTCCAGATTTAT
CAGCAATAAACCAGCCAGCCGGAAGGGCCGAGCGCAGAAGTGGTCCTGCAACTTTATCCGCCTCCATCCA
GTCTATTAATTGTTGCCGGGAAGCTAGAGTAAGTAGTTCGCCAGTTAATAGTTTGCGCAACGTTGTTGCC
ATTGCTACAGGCATCGTGGTGTCACGCTCGTCGTTTGGTATGGCTTCATTCAGCTCCGGTTCCCAACGAT
CAAGGCGAGTTACATGATCCCCCATGTTGTGCAAAAAAGCGGTTAGCTCCTTCGGTCCTCCGATCGTTGT
CAGAAGTAAGTTGGCCGCAGTGTTATCACTCATGGTTATGGCAGCACTGCATAATTCTCTTACTGTCATG
CCATCCGTAAGATGCTTTTCTGTGACTGGTGAGTACTCAACCAAGTCATTCTGAGAATAGTGTATGCGGC
GACCGAGTTGCTCTTGCCCGGCGTCAATACGGGATAATACCGCGCCACATAGCAGAACTTTAAAAGTGCT
CATCATTGGAAAACGTTCTTCGGGGCGAAAACTCTCAAGGATCTTACCGCTGTTGAGATCCAGTTCGATG
TAACCCACTCGTGCACCCAACTGATCTTCAGCATCTTTTACTTTCACCAGCGTTTCTGGGTGAGCAAAAA
CAGGAAGGCAAAATGCCGCAAAAAAGGGAATAAGGGCGACACGGAAATGTTGAATACTCATACTCTTCCT
TTTTCAATATTATTGAAGCATTTATCAGGGTTATTGTCTCATGAGCGGATACATATTTGAATGTATTTAG
AAAAATAAACAAATAGGGGTTCCGCGCACATTTCCCCGAAAAGTGCCACCTGACGTCGACGGATCGGGAG
ATCTCCCGATCCCCTATGGTGCACTCTCAGTACAATCTGCTCTGATGCCGCATAGTTAAGCCAGTATCTG
CTCCCTGCTTGTGTGTTGGAGGTCGCTGAGTAGTGCGCGAGCAAAATTTAAGCTACAACAAGGCAAGGCT
TGACCGACAATTGCATGAAGAATCTGCTTAGGGTTAGGCGTTTTGCGCTGCTTCGCGATGTACGGGCCAG
ATATACGCGTT
Features (pLannotate 1.2.2; 27 found; start..end, strand, type, name):
      1..380     +  enhancer       CMV enhancer: human cytomegalovirus immediate early enhancer
    381..584     +  promoter       CMV promoter: human cytomegalovirus (CMV) immediate early promoter
    586..605     +  promoter       PLtetO-1 promoter (fragment): modified phage lambda PL promoter with tet operator sites (Lutz and Bujard, 1997)
    607..626     +  promoter       PLtetO-1 promoter (fragment): modified phage lambda PL promoter with tet operator sites (Lutz and Bujard, 1997)
    634..667     +  promoter       TRE3GV promoter (fragment): 3rd-generation Tet-responsive promoter that can be activated by binding of Tet-On® 3G, optimized for retroviral and lentiviral vectors
    827..1789    +  CDS            birA: BIRA_ECOLI - Also known as bioR, dhbB. Experimental evidence at protein level: Swiss-Prot protein existence level 1. Acts both as a biotin--[acetyl-CoA-carboxylase] ligase and a biotin-operon repressor. In the presence of ATP, BirA activates biotin to form the BirA-biotinyl-5'-adenylate (BirA-bio-5'-AMP or holoBirA) complex. HoloBirA can either transfer the biotinyl moiety to the biotin carboxyl carrier protein (BCCP) subunit of acetyl-CoA carboxylase, or bind to the biotin operator site and inhibit transcription of the operon. From Escherichia coli (strain K12).
   1790..1815    +  CDS            3xHA (fragment): three tandem HA epitope tags
   1847..1866    +  CDS            Strep-Tag II (fragment): peptide that binds Strep-Tactin®, an engineered form of streptavidin
   1907..1929    +  CDS            Strep-Tag II (fragment): peptide that binds Strep-Tactin®, an engineered form of streptavidin
   1943..1967    +  protein_bind   attB1: mutant version of attB; recombination site for the Gateway® BP reaction BP Clonase™
   1973..5197    +  CDS            NFATC3: NFAC3_HUMAN - Also known as NFAT4 From Homo sapiens (Human).
   5202..5226    -  protein_bind   attB2: mutant version of attB; recombination site for the Gateway® BP reaction BP Clonase™
   5270..5494    +  polyA_signal   bGH poly(A) signal: bovine growth hormone polyadenylation signal
   5498..5519    +  promoter       SV40 promoter (fragment): SV40 enhancer and early promoter
   5540..5773    +  rep_origin     f1 ori (fragment) (sequence partly withheld): f1 bacteriophage origin of replication; arrow indicates direction of (+) strand synthesis
   5778..5825    +  protein_bind   FRT: FLP-mediated recombination occurs in the 8-bp core sequence TCTAGAAA (Turan and Bode, 2011). FLP recombinase from the Saccharomyces cerevisiae 2μ plasmid
   5833..6855    +  CDS            HygR: aminoglycoside phosphotransferase from E. coli; aph(4)-Ia; confers resistance to hygromycin
   6865..6990    +  CDS            ble (fragment): BLE_KLEPN - Experimental evidence at protein level: Swiss-Prot protein existence level 1. Binding protein with a strong affinity to the bleomycin family of antibiotics. Binds to CL990; an antimitotic-antibiotic compound. From Klebsiella pneumoniae.
   6985..7106    +  polyA_signal   SV40 poly(A) signal: SV40 polyadenylation signal
   7179..7195    -  protein_bind   lac operator: The lac repressor binds to the lac operator to inhibit transcription in E. coli. This inhibition can be relieved by adding lactose or isopropyl-β-D-thiogalactopyranoside (IPTG). lac repressor encoded by lacI
   7203..7233    -  promoter       lac promoter: promoter for the E. coli lac operon
   7248..7269    -  protein_bind   CAP binding site: CAP binding activates transcription in the presence of cAMP. E. coli catabolite activator protein
   7282..7374    -  CDS            lacI (fragment): lac repressor; lacI; The lac repressor binds to the lac operator to inhibit transcription in E. coli. This inhibition can be relieved by adding lactose or isopropyl-β-D-thiogalactopyranoside (IPTG).
   7557..8145    -  rep_origin     ori: high-copy-number ColE1/pMB1/pBR322/pUC origin of replication
   8316..9176    -  CDS            AmpR: β-lactamase; bla; confers resistance to ampicillin, carbenicillin, and related antibiotics
   9177..9281    -  promoter       AmpR promoter: bla
   9340..9392    -  misc_feature   bom (fragment): basis of mobility region from pBR322
