[The description below was written by a language model from this plasmid's Addgene catalogue record and pLannotate feature annotations shown in this document.]
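Description:
MAC_N_NFAC3 is a mammalian expression plasmid of about 9.5 kb, built on the MAC-tag-N backbone, that expresses full-length, unmutated human NFATC3 (NFAC3, also known as NFAT4) with an N-terminal MAC tag. It is propagated in E. coli through a high-copy ColE1/pUC-type origin and the ampicillin resistance gene, and hygromycin is the selectable marker in mammalian cells.

Expression is driven by the CMV immediate-early enhancer and promoter. Short fragments matching tet operator sequences lie directly downstream of the promoter, which suggests a tetracycline-regulatable CMV/TetO arrangement, although the catalogue entry does not say this. The open reading frame starts with a birA-derived biotin ligase, followed by sequences annotated as HA epitope and Strep-Tag II fragments; together these make up the MAC tag. An attB1 site then joins the tag to the NFATC3 coding sequence, which ends at an attB2 site, both left by Gateway cloning, and is followed by a bGH polyadenylation signal.

Downstream, an FRT site sits immediately before the hygromycin resistance coding sequence and an SV40 poly(A) signal, with no complete promoter annotated upstream of it. This layout is typical of vectors designed for FLP-mediated integration into a genomic FRT landing site, where hygromycin resistance is gained only after correct recombination, though the record does not explicitly state that use.

The combined tag allows both Strep-based affinity purification and biotin-ligase proximity labelling of the same bait. This fits the associated work, which mapped protein interaction networks of human transcription factors.
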