Addgene plasmid #167781: MAC_N_NFAC3
Purpose: Expresses NFAC3 in mammalian cells
Depositing lab: Markku Varjosalo. Publication: Human transcription factor protein interaction networks. Goos H, Kinnunen M, Salokas K, Tan Z, Liu X, Yadav L, Zhang Q, Wei GH, Varjosalo M. Nat Commun. 2022 Feb 9;13(1):766. doi: 10.1038/s41467-022-28341-5. PubMed 35140242.
Backbone
  Vector backbone: MAC-tag-N (#108078)
  Vector type: Mammalian Expression
  Selectable markers: Hygromycin
Growth in bacteria
  Bacterial resistance: Ampicillin, 100 μg/mL
  Growth temperature: 37°C
  Growth strain: DH5alpha
  Copy number: High Copy
Gene/Insert
  Gene/Insert name: NFAC3 (alt names: Uniprot Q12968; ENSG00000072736)
  Species: H. sapiens (human)
  Mutation: no mutations
  Entrez Gene: NFATC3 (a.k.a. NF-AT4c, NFAT4, NFATX, n339260)
  Tag / fusion protein: MAC (N terminal on backbone)
  Cloning method: Gateway Cloning
Terms and licenses: Academic/Nonprofit Terms; Industry Terms: Not Available to Industry
How to cite: MAC_N_NFAC3 was a gift from Markku Varjosalo (Addgene plasmid # 167781 ; http://n2t.net/addgene:167781 ; RRID:Addgene_167781)
